>Addgene plasmid #143093 | TFORF1125 | addgene full sequence | sequence record 399018 | Addgene NGS Result
TTAATGTAGTCTTATGCAATACTCTTGTAGTCTTGCAACATGGTAACGATGAGTTAGCAACATGCCTTAC
AAGGAGAGAAAAAGCACCGTGCATGCCGATTGGTGGAAGTAAGGTGGTACGATCGTGCCTTATTAGGAAG
GCAACAGACGGGTCTGACATGGATTGGACGAACCACTGAATTGCCGCATTGCAGAGATATTGTATTTAAG
TGCCTAGCTCGATACATAAACGGGTCTCTCTGGTTAGACCAGATCTGAGCCTGGGAGCTCTCTGGCTAAC
TAGGGAACCCACTGCTTAAGCCTCAATAAAGCTTGCCTTGAGTGCTTCAAGTAGTGTGTGCCCGTCTGTT
GTGTGACTCTGGTAACTAGAGATCCCTCAGACCCTTTTAGTCAGTGTGGAAAATCTCTAGCAGTGGCGCC
CGAACAGGGACTTGAAAGCGAAAGGGAAACCAGAGGAGCTCTCTCGACGCAGGACTCGGCTTGCTGAAGC
GCGCACGGCAAGAGGCGAGGGGCGGCGACTGGTGAGTACGCCAAAAATTTTGACTAGCGGAGGCTAGAAG
GAGAGAGATGGGTGCGAGAGCGTCAGTATTAAGCGGGGGAGAATTAGATCGCGATGGGAAAAAATTCGGT
TAAGGCCAGGGGGAAAGAAAAAATATAAATTAAAACATATAGTATGGGCAAGCAGGGAGCTAGAACGATT
CGCAGTTAATCCTGGCCTGTTAGAAACATCAGAAGGCTGTAGACAAATACTGGGACAGCTACAACCATCC
CTTCAGACAGGATCAGAAGAACTTAGATCATTATATAATACAGTAGCAACCCTCTATTGTGTGCATCAAA
GGATAGAGATAAAAGACACCAAGGAAGCTTTAGACAAGATAGAGGAAGAGCAAAACAAAAGTAAGACCAC
CGCACAGCAAGCGGCCGCTGATCTTCAGACCTGGAGGAGGAGATATGAGGGACAATTGGAGAAGTGAATT
ATATAAATATAAAGTAGTAAAAATTGAACCATTAGGAGTAGCACCCACCAAGGCAAAGAGAAGAGTGGTG
CAGAGAGAAAAAAGAGCAGTGGGAATAGGAGCTTTGTTCCTTGGGTTCTTGGGAGCAGCAGGAAGCACTA
TGGGCGCAGCGTCAATGACGCTGACGGTACAGGCCAGACAATTATTGTCTGGTATAGTGCAGCAGCAGAA
CAATTTGCTGAGGGCTATTGAGGCGCAACAGCATCTGTTGCAACTCACAGTCTGGGGCATCAAGCAGCTC
CAGGCAAGAATCCTGGCTGTGGAAAGATACCTAAAGGATCAACAGCTCCTGGGGATTTGGGGTTGCTCTG
GAAAACTCATTTGCACCACTGCTGTGCCTTGGAATGCTAGTTGGAGTAATAAATCTCTGGAACAGATTTG
GAATCACACGACCTGGATGGAGTGGGACAGAGAAATTAACAATTACACAAGCTTAATACACTCCTTAATT
GAAGAATCGCAAAACCAGCAAGAAAAGAATGAACAAGAATTATTGGAATTAGATAAATGGGCAAGTTTGT
GGAATTGGTTTAACATAACAAATTGGCTGTGGTATATAAAATTATTCATAATGATAGTAGGAGGCTTGGT
AGGTTTAAGAATAGTTTTTGCTGTACTTTCTATAGTGAATAGAGTTAGGCAGGGATATTCACCATTATCG
TTTCAGACCCACCTCCCAACCCCGAGGGGACCCATGCATTGCATCTCAATTAGTCAGCAACCAGGTGTGG
AAAGTCCCCAGGCTCCCCAGCAGGCAGAAGTATGCAAAGCATGCGTCTCAATTAGTCAGCAACCATAGTC
CCGCCCCTAACTCCGCCCATCCCGCCCCTAACTCCGCCCAGTTCCGCCCATTCTCCGCCCCATGGCTGAC
TAATTTTTTTTATTTATGCAGAGGCCGAGGCCGCCTCGGCCTCTGAGCTATTCCAGAAGTAGTGAGGAGG
CTTTTTTGGAGGCCTAGGCTTTTGCAAAAAGCTTTCTAGAGGTACCACCGGAGCTTACCATGACCGAGTA
CAAGCCCACGGTGCGCCTCGCCACCCGCGACGACGTCCCCAGGGCCGTACGCACCCTCGCCGCCGCGTTC
GCCGACTACCCCGCCACGCGCCACACCGTCGATCCGGACCGCCACATCGAGCGGGTCACCGAGCTGCAAG
AACTCTTCCTCACGCGCGTCGGGCTCGACATCGGCAAGGTGTGGGTCGCGGACGACGGCGCCGCCGTGGC
GGTCTGGACCACGCCGGAGAGCGTCGAAGCGGGGGCGGTGTTCGCCGAGATCGGCCCGCGCATGGCCGAG
TTGAGCGGTTCCCGGCTGGCCGCGCAGCAACAGATGGAAGGCCTCCTGGCGCCGCACCGGCCCAAGGAGC
CCGCGTGGTTCCTGGCCACCGTCGGCGTCTCGCCCGACCACCAGGGCAAGGGTCTGGGCAGCGCCGTCGT
GCTCCCCGGAGTGGAGGCGGCCGAGCGCGCCGGGGTGCCCGCCTTCCTGGAGACCTCCGCGCCCCGCAAC
CTCCCCTTCTACGAGCGGCTCGGCTTCACCGTCACCGCCGACGTCGAGGTGCCCGAAGGACCGCGCACCT
GGTGCATGACCCGCAAGCCCGGTGCCAGTTAACGAATTCTAGATCTTGAGACAAATGGCAGTATTCATCC
ACAATTTTAAAAGAAAAGGGGGGATTGGGGGGTACAGTGCAGGGGAAAGAATAGTAGACATAATAGCAAC
AGACATACAAACTAAAGAATTACAAAAACAAATTACAAAAATTCAAAATTTTCGGGTTTATTACAGGGAC
AGCAGAGATCCACTTTGGCGCCGGCTCGAGGCCTGCAGGTGCAAAGATGGATAAAGTTTTAAACAGAGAG
GAATCTTTGCAGCTAATGGACCTTCTAGGTCTTGAAAGGAGTGGGAATTGGCTCCGGTGCCCGTCAGTGG
GCAGAGCGCACATCGCCCACAGTCCCCGAGAAGTTGGGGGGAGGGGTCGGCAATTGAACCGGTGCCTAGA
GAAGGTGGCGCGGGGTAAACTGGGAAAGTGATGTCGTGTACTGGCTCCGCCTTTTTCCCGAGGGTGGGGG
AGAACCGTATATAAGTGCAGTAGTCGCCGTGAACGTTCTTTTTCGCAACGGGTTTGCCGCCAGAACACAG
GTAAGTGCCGTGTGTGGTTCCCGCGGGCCTGGCCTCTTTACGGGTTATGGCCCTTGCGTGCCTTGAATTA
CTTCCACCTGGCTGCAGTACGTGATTCTTGATCCCGAGCTTCGGGTTGGAAGTGGGTGGGAGAGTTCGAG
GCCTTGCGCTTAAGGAGCCCCTTCGCCTCGTGCTTGAGTTGAGGCCTGGCCTGGGCGCTGGGGCCGCCGC
GTGCGAATCTGGTGGCACCTTCGCGCCTGTCTCGCTGCTTTCGATAAGTCTCTAGCCATTTAAAATTTTT
GATGACCTGCTGCGACGCTTTTTTTCTGGCAAGATAGTCTTGTAAATGCGGGCCAAGATCTGCACACTGG
TATTTCGGTTTTTGGGGCCGCGGGCGGCGACGGGGCCCGTGCGTCCCAGCGCACATGTTCGGCGAGGCGG
GGCCTGCGAGCGCGGCCACCGAGAATCGGACGGGGGTAGTCTCAAGCTGGCCGGCCTGCTCTGGTGCCTG
GCCTCGCGCCGCCGTGTATCGCCCCGCCCTGGGCGGCAAGGCTGGCCCGGTCGGCACCAGTTGCGTGAGC
GGAAAGATGGCCGCTTCCCGGCCCTGCTGCAGGGAGCTCAAAATGGAGGACGCGGCGCTCGGGAGAGCGG
GCGGGTGAGTCACCCACACAAAGGAAAAGGGCCTTTCCGTCCTCAGCCGTCGCTTCATGTGACTCCACGG
AGTACCGGGCGCCGTCCAGGCACCTCGATTAGTTCTCGAGCTTTTGGAGTACGTCGTCTTTAGGTTGGGG
GGAGGGGTTTTATGCGATGGAGTTTCCCCACACTGAGTGGGTGGAGACTGAAGTTAGGCCAGCTTGGCAC
TTGATGTAATTCTCCTTGGAATTTGCCCTTTTTGAGTTTGGATCTTGGTTCATTCTCAAGCCTCAGACAG
TGGTTCAAAGTTTTTTTCTTCCATTTCAGGTGTCGTGAGGCTAGCACCGCCACCATGTCTATTCTCAAGA
TCCATGCCAGGGAGATCTTTGACTCTCGCGGGAATCCCACTGTTGAGGTTGATCTCTTCACCTCAAAAGG
TCTCTTCAGAGCTGCTGTGCCCAGTGGTGCTTCAACTGGTATCTATGAGGCCCTAGAGCTCCGGGACAAT
GATAAGACTCGCTATATGGGGAAGGGTGTCTCAAAGGCTGTTGAGCACATCAATAAAACTATTGCGCCTG
CCCTGGTTAGCAAGAAACTGAACGTCACAGAACAAGAGAAGATTGACAAACTGATGATCGAGATGGATGG
AACAGAAAATAAATCTAAGTTTGGTGCGAACGCCATTCTGGGGGTGTCCCTTGCCGTCTGCAAAGCTGGT
GCCGTTGAGAAGGGGGTCCCCCTGTACCGCCACATCGCTGACTTGGCTGGCAACTCTGAAGTCATCCTGC
CAGTCCCGGCGTTCAATGTCATCAATGGCGGTTCTCATGCTGGCAACAAGCTGGCCATGCAGGAGTTCAT
GATCCTCCCAGTCGGTGCAGCAAACTTCAGGGAAGCCATGCGCATTGGAGCAGAGGTTTACCACAACCTG
AAGAATGTCATCAAGGAGAAATATGGGAAAGATGCCACCAATGTGGGGGATGAAGGCGGGTTTGCTCCCA
ACATCCTGGAGAATAAAGAAGGCCTGGAGCTGCTGAAGACTGCTATTGGGAAAGCTGGCTACACTGATAA
GGTGGTCATCGGCATGGACGTAGCGGCCTCCGAGTTCTTCAGGTCTGGGAAGTATGACCTGGACTTCAAG
TCTCCCGATGACCCCAGCAGGTACATCTCGCCTGACCAGCTGGCTGACCTGTACAAGTCCTTCATCAAGG
ACTACCCAGTGGTGTCTATCGAAGATCCCTTTGACCAGGATGACTGGGGAGCTTGGCAGAAGTTCACAGC
CAGTGCAGGAATCCAGGTAGTGGGGGATGATCTCACAGTGACCAACCCAAAGAGGATCGCCAAGGCCGTG
AACGAGAAGTCCTGCAACTGCCTCCTGCTCAAAGTCAACCAGATTGGCTCCGTGACCGAGTCTCTTCAGG
CGTGCAAGCTGGCCCAGGCCAATGGTTGGGGCGTCATGGTGTCTCATCGTTCGGGGGAGACTGAAGATAC
CTTCATCGCTGACCTGGTTGTGGGGCTGTGCACTGGGCAGATCAAGACTGGTGCCCCTTGCCGATCTGAG
CGCTTGGCCAAGTACAACCAGCTCCTCAGAATTGAAGAGGAGCTGGGCAGCAAGGCTAAGTTTGCCGGCA
GGAACTTCAGAAACCCCTTGGCCAAGTAGTAATGAACTAGTCCGTAACTTGAAAGTATTTCGATTTCTTG
GCTTTATATATCTTGTGGAAAGGACGACGTAACGGCCGCGCTCCTAACACCACGCGTTAAGTCGACAATC
AACCTCTGGATTACAAAATTTGTGAAAGATTGACTGGTATTCTTAACTATGTTGCTCCTTTTACGCTATG
TGGATACGCTGCTTTAATGCCTTTGTATCATGCTATTGCTTCCCGTATGGCTTTCATTTTCTCCTCCTTG
TATAAATCCTGGTTGCTGTCTCTTTATGAGGAGTTGTGGCCCGTTGTCAGGCAACGTGGCGTGGTGTGCA
CTGTGTTTGCTGACGCAACCCCCACTGGTTGGGGCATTGCCACCACCTGTCAGCTCCTTTCCGGGACTTT
CGCTTTCCCCCTCCCTATTGCCACGGCGGAACTCATCGCCGCCTGCCTTGCCCGCTGCTGGACAGGGGCT
CGGCTGTTGGGCACTGACAATTCCGTGGTGTTGTCGGGGAAATCATCGTCCTTTCCTTGGCTGCTCGCCT
GTGTTGCCACCTGGATTCTGCGCGGGACGTCCTTCTGCTACGTCCCTTCGGCCCTCAATCCAGCGGACCT
TCCTTCCCGCGGCCTGCTGCCGGCTCTGCGGCCTCTTCCGCGTCTTCGCCTTCGCCCTCAGACGAGTCGG
ATCTCCCTTTGGGCCGCCTCCCCGCGTCGACTTTAAGACCAATGACTTACAAGGCAGCTGTAGATCTTAG
CCACTTTTTAAAAGAAAAGGGGGGACTGGAAGGGCTAATTCACTCCCAACGAAGACAAGATCTGCTTTTT
GCTTGTACTGGGTCTCTCTGGTTAGACCAGATCTGAGCCTGGGAGCTCTCTGGCTAACTAGGGAACCCAC
TGCTTAAGCCTCAATAAAGCTTGCCTTGAGTGCTTCAAGTAGTGTGTGCCCGTCTGTTGTGTGACTCTGG
TAACTAGAGATCCCTCAGACCCTTTTAGTCAGTGTGGAAAATCTCTAGCAGTACGTATAGTAGTTCATGT
CATCTTATTATTCAGTATTTATAACTTGCAAAGAAATGAATATCAGAGAGTGAGAGGAACTTGTTTATTG
CAGCTTATAATGGTTACAAATAAAGCAATAGCATCACAAATTTCACAAATAAAGCATTTTTTTCACTGCA
TTCTAGTTGTGGTTTGTCCAAACTCATCAATGTATCTTATCATGTCTGGCTCTAGCTATCCCGCCCCTAA
CTCCGCCCATCCCGCCCCTAACTCCGCCCAGTTCCGCCCATTCTCCGCCCCATGGCTGACTAATTTTTTT
TATTTATGCAGAGGCCGAGGCCGCCTCGGCCTCTGAGCTATTCCAGAAGTAGTGAGGAGGCTTTTTTGGA
GGCCTAGGGACGTACCCAATTCGCCCTATAGTGAGTCGTATTACGCGCGCTCACTGGCCGTCGTTTTACA
ACGTCGTGACTGGGAAAACCCTGGCGTTACCCAACTTAATCGCCTTGCAGCACATCCCCCTTTCGCCAGC
TGGCGTAATAGCGAAGAGGCCCGCACCGATCGCCCTTCCCAACAGTTGCGCAGCCTGAATGGCGAATGGG
[124 nt withheld, positions 7001-7124]
C
[91 nt withheld, positions 7126-7216]
A
[49 nt withheld, positions 7218-7266]
CCTTTGACGTTGGAGTCCACGTTCTTT
[37 nt withheld, positions 7294-7330]
ACCCTATCTCGGTCTATTCTTTTGATTTATAAGGGATTTTGCCGATTTCGGCCTATTGGTTAAAAAATGA
GCTGATTTAACAAAAATTTAACGCGAATTTTAACAAAATATTAACGCTTACAATTTAGGTGGCACTTTTC
GGGGAAATGTGCGCGGAACCCCTATTTGTTTATTTTTCTAAATACATTCAAATATGTATCCGCTCATGAG
ACAATAACCCTGATAAATGCTTCAATAATATTGAAAAAGGAAGAGTATGAGTATTCAACATTTCCGTGTC
GCCCTTATTCCCTTTTTTGCGGCATTTTGCCTTCCTGTTTTTGCTCACCCAGAAACGCTGGTGAAAGTAA
AAGATGCTGAAGATCAGTTGGGTGCACGAGTGGGTTACATCGAACTGGATCTCAACAGCGGTAAGATCCT
TGAGAGTTTTCGCCCCGAAGAACGTTTTCCAATGATGAGCACTTTTAAAGTTCTGCTATGTGGCGCGGTA
TTATCCCGTATTGACGCCGGGCAAGAGCAACTCGGTCGCCGCATACACTATTCTCAGAATGACTTGGTTG
AGTACTCACCAGTCACAGAAAAGCATCTTACGGATGGCATGACAGTAAGAGAATTATGCAGTGCTGCCAT
AACCATGAGTGATAACACTGCGGCCAACTTACTTCTGACAACGATCGGAGGACCGAAGGAGCTAACCGCT
TTTTTGCACAACATGGGGGATCATGTAACTCGCCTTGATCGTTGGGAACCGGAGCTGAATGAAGCCATAC
CAAACGACGAGCGTGACACCACGATGCCTGTAGCAATGGCAACAACGTTGCGCAAACTATTAACTGGCGA
ACTACTTACTCTAGCTTCCCGGCAACAATTAATAGACTGGATGGAGGCGGATAAAGTTGCAGGACCACTT
CTGCGCTCGGCCCTTCCGGCTGGCTGGTTTATTGCTGATAAATCTGGAGCCGGTGAGCGTGGGTCTCGCG
GTATCATTGCAGCACTGGGGCCAGATGGTAAGCCCTCCCGTATCGTAGTTATCTACACGACGGGGAGTCA
GGCAACTATGGATGAACGAAATAGACAGATCGCTGAGATAGGTGCCTCACTGATTAAGCATTGGTAACTG
TCAGACCAAGTTTACTCATATATACTTTAGATTGATTTAAAACTTCATTTTTAATTTAAAAGGATCTAGG
TGAAGATCCTTTTTGATAATCTCATGACCAAAATCCCTTAACGTGAGTTTTCGTTCCACTGAGCGTCAGA
CCCCGTAGAAAAGATCAAAGGATCTTCTTGAGATCCTTTTTTTCTGCGCGTAATCTGCTGCTTGCAAACA
AAAAAACCACCGCTACCAGCGGTGGTTTGTTTGCCGGATCAAGAGCTACCAACTCTTTTTCCGAAGGTAA
CTGGCTTCAGCAGAGCGCAGATACCAAATACTGTTCTTCTAGTGTAGCCGTAGTTAGGCCACCACTTCAA
GAACTCTGTAGCACCGCCTACATACCTCGCTCTGCTAATCCTGTTACCAGTGGCTGCTGCCAGTGGCGAT
AAGTCGTGTCTTACCGGGTTGGACTCAAGACGATAGTTACCGGATAAGGCGCAGCGGTCGGGCTGAACGG
GGGGTTCGTGCACACAGCCCAGCTTGGAGCGAACGACCTACACCGAACTGAGATACCTACAGCGTGAGCT
ATGAGAAAGCGCCACGCTTCCCGAAGGGAGAAAGGCGGACAGGTATCCGGTAAGCGGCAGGGTCGGAACA
GGAGAGCGCACGAGGGAGCTTCCAGGGGGAAACGCCTGGTATCTTTATAGTCCTGTCGGGTTTCGCCACC
TCTGACTTGAGCGTCGATTTTTGTGATGCTCGTCAGGGGGGCGGAGCCTATGGAAAAACGCCAGCAACGC
GGCCTTTTTACGGTTCCTGGCCTTTTGCTGGCCTTTTGCTCACATGTTCTTTCCTGCGTTATCCCCTGAT
TCTGTGGATAACCGTATTACCGCCTTTGAGTGAGCTGATACCGCTCGCCGCAGCCGAACGACCGAGCGCA
GCGAGTCAGTGAGCGAGGAAGCGGAAGAGCGCCCAATACGCAAACCGCCTCTCCCCGCGCGTTGGCCGAT
TCATTAATGCAGCTGGCACGACAGGTTTCCCGACTGGAAAGCGGGCAGTGAGCGCAACGCAATTAATGTG
AGTTAGCTCACTCATTAGGCACCCCAGGCTTTACACTTTATGCTTCCGGCTCGTATGTTGTGTGGAATTG
TGAGCGGATAACAATTTCACACAGGAAACAGCTATGACCATGATTACGCCAAGCGCGCAATTAACCCTCA
CTAAAGGGAACAAAAGCTGGAGCTGCAAGC
Features (pLannotate 1.2.2; 31 found; start..end, strand, type, name):
      5..231     +  promoter       RSV promoter: Rous sarcoma virus enhancer/promoter
    232..412     +  LTR            5' LTR (truncated): truncated 5' long terminal repeat (LTR) from HIV-1
    459..584     +  misc_feature   HIV-1 Ψ: packaging signal of human immunodeficiency virus type 1
    568..931     +  CDS            HIV-1 gag (fragment): gag protein from human immunodeficiency virus 1; gag
   1077..1310    +  misc_feature   RRE: The Rev response element (RRE) of HIV-1 allows for Rev-dependent mRNA export from the nucleus to the cytoplasm.
   1687..1713    +  CDS            Rev (fragment): human immunodeficiency virus 1 (HIV-1) Rev protein; rev; enhances nuclear export of unspliced and incompletely spliced viral mRNAs
   1720..1743    +  promoter       SV40 promoter (fragment): SV40 early promoter
   1744..1815    +  promoter       SV40 promoter (fragment): SV40 enhancer and early promoter
   1839..1974    +  rep_origin     SV40 ori: SV40 origin of replication
   2020..2616    +  CDS            PuroR (fragment): puromycin N-acetyltransferase; pac from Streptomyces; confers resistance to puromycin
   2665..2782    +  misc_feature   cPPT/CTS: central polypurine tract and central termination sequence of HIV-1
   2847..2913    +  CDS            small t antigen (fragment): SV40 (simian virus 40) small t antigen
   2920..4098    +  promoter       EF-1α promoter: strong constitutive promoter for human elongation factor EF-1α
   4115..5416    +  CDS            ENO1: ENOA_HUMAN - Also known as ENO1L1, MBPB1, MPB1. Experimental evidence at protein level: Swiss-Prot protein existence level 1. MBP1 binds to the myc promoter and acts as a transcriptional repressor. May be a tumor suppressor. From Homo sapiens (Human).
   5432..5485    +  promoter       U6 promoter (fragment): RNA polymerase III promoter for human U6 snRNA
   5527..6115    +  misc_feature   WPRE: woodchuck hepatitis virus posttranscriptional regulatory element
   6166..6185    +  misc_feature   cPPT/CTS (fragment): central polypurine tract and central termination sequence of HIV-1
   6187..6420    +  LTR            3' LTR (ΔU3): self-inactivating 3' long terminal repeat (LTR) from HIV-1
   6498..6619    +  polyA_signal   SV40 poly(A) signal: SV40 polyadenylation signal
   6659..6794    +  rep_origin     SV40 ori: SV40 origin of replication
   6815..6833    -  promoter       T7 promoter: promoter for bacteriophage T7 RNA polymerase
   6841..6996    +  CDS            lacZα (fragment): LacZα fragment of β-galactosidase; lacZ fragment
   7001..7429    +  rep_origin     f1 ori (sequence partly withheld): f1 bacteriophage origin of replication; arrow indicates direction of (+) strand synthesis
   7482..7586    +  promoter       AmpR promoter: bla
   7587..8447    +  CDS            AmpR: β-lactamase; bla; confers resistance to ampicillin, carbenicillin, and related antibiotics
   8618..9206    +  rep_origin     ori: high-copy-number ColE1/pMB1/pBR322/pUC origin of replication
   9389..9481    +  CDS            lacI (fragment): lac repressor; lacI; The lac repressor binds to the lac operator to inhibit transcription in E. coli. This inhibition can be relieved by adding lactose or isopropyl-β-D-thiogalactopyranoside (IPTG).
   9494..9515    +  protein_bind   CAP binding site: CAP binding activates transcription in the presence of cAMP. E. coli catabolite activator protein
   9530..9560    +  promoter       lac promoter: promoter for the E. coli lac operon
   9568..9584    +  protein_bind   lac operator: The lac repressor binds to the lac operator to inhibit transcription in E. coli. This inhibition can be relieved by adding lactose or isopropyl-β-D-thiogalactopyranoside (IPTG). lac repressor encoded by lacI
   9629..9647    +  promoter       T3 promoter: promoter for bacteriophage T3 RNA polymerase
