[The description below was written by a language model from this plasmid's Addgene catalogue record and pLannotate feature annotations shown in this document.]
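Description:
TFORF1125 is a lentiviral mammalian expression plasmid built on the pLX_TRC317 backbone. It carries the human ENO1 open reading frame as one member of a barcoded transcription factor ORF collection. It is propagated in E. coli through a high-copy ColE1/pUC-type origin with ampicillin selection (AmpR). An f1 origin and remnants of a lac/lacZα cloning region, flanked by T3 and T7 promoters, are also present in the bacterial portion. The sequenced record is 9,670 nt, consistent with the stated backbone and insert sizes. The depositor notes that the plasmid can recombine, as is common for LTR-containing vectors.

The viral portion has a third-generation, self-inactivating layout. An RSV promoter drives a truncated HIV-1 5' LTR, followed by the Ψ packaging signal with a gag fragment, the RRE for Rev-dependent nuclear export of the genomic RNA, and a cPPT/CTS. A ΔU3 3' LTR and a downstream SV40 poly(A) signal close the cassette. Within the transferred region, an SV40 early promoter/origin drives puromycin N-acetyltransferase for selecting transduced cells. A full-length EF-1α promoter then drives constitutive expression of ENO1, and a WPRE downstream enhances transcript expression. The ENO1 annotation notes that an alternative product, MBP1, binds the myc promoter and represses transcription, which presumably explains why this glycolytic enzyme gene is in a transcription factor library.

The catalogue entry describes a unique 24-bp barcode linked to each ORF, but the feature table does not annotate it. The short region between the ORF and the WPRE, which includes a small U6-promoter-like fragment, may hold it, though the record does not confirm this. The construct is intended for lentiviral overexpression, alone or in pooled screens where barcodes identify which ORF each cell received, as in directed differentiation studies.
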