Addgene plasmid #143093: TFORF1125
Purpose: Lentiviral vector for overexpressing transcription factor ORFs with unique 24-bp barcodes. Barcodes facilitate identification of transcription factors in pooled screens.
Depositing lab: Feng Zhang. Depositing organization: Broad Institute. Publication: A transcription factor atlas of directed differentiation. Joung J, Ma S, Tay T, Geiger-Schuller KR, Kirchgatterer PC, Verdine VK, Guo B, Arias-Garcia MA, Allen WE, Singh A, Kuksenko O, Abudayyeh OO, Gootenberg JS, Fu Z, Macrae RK, Buenrostro JD, Regev A, Zhang F. Cell. 2023 Jan 5;186(1):209-229.e26. doi: 10.1016/j.cell.2022.11.026. PubMed 36608654.
Backbone
  Vector backbone: pLX_TRC317
  Backbone manufacturer: Broad Institute Genetic Perturbation Platform
  Backbone size w/o insert (bp): 8264
  Vector type: Mammalian Expression, Lentiviral
  Selectable markers: Puromycin
Growth in bacteria
  Bacterial resistance: Ampicillin, 100 μg/mL
  Growth temperature: 37°C
  Growth strain: NEB Stable
  Copy number: High Copy
Gene/Insert
  Gene/Insert name: ENO1
  Species: H. sapiens (human)
  Insert size (bp): 1406
  Entrez Gene: ENO1 (a.k.a. ENO1-IT1, ENO1L1, HEL-S-17, MPB1, NNE, PPH)
  Promoter: EF1a
  Cloning method: Unknown
  Sequencing primers: 5′ GGGTGGAGACTGAAGTTAGGCCAG; 3′ CACATAGCGTAAAAGGAGCAACATAG
Terms and licenses: Academic/Nonprofit Terms; Industry Terms: Not Available to Industry
Depositor comments: NM_001428,ENST00000234590 . The transcription factor ORF portion of this plasmid was synthesized by Genewiz. Please test multiple small colonies in case of plasmid recombination. To make this collection available in a timely manner, a portion of this collection was not fully sequenced by Addgene. If an Addgene verified full plasmid sequence is not available, please contact us prior to placing an order to request the full sequence.
How to cite: TFORF1125 was a gift from Feng Zhang (Addgene plasmid # 143093 ; http://n2t.net/addgene:143093 ; RRID:Addgene_143093)
