>Addgene plasmid #143093 | TFORF1125 | depositor partial sequence | sequence record 281417 | Insert
ACCGCCACCATGTCTATTCTCAAGATCCATGCCAGGGAGATCTTTGACTCTCGCGGGAATCCCACTGTTG
AGGTTGATCTCTTCACCTCAAAAGGTCTCTTCAGAGCTGCTGTGCCCAGTGGTGCTTCAACTGGTATCTA
TGAGGCCCTAGAGCTCCGGGACAATGATAAGACTCGCTATATGGGGAAGGGTGTCTCAAAGGCTGTTGAG
CACATCAATAAAACTATTGCGCCTGCCCTGGTTAGCAAGAAACTGAACGTCACAGAACAAGAGAAGATTG
ACAAACTGATGATCGAGATGGATGGAACAGAAAATAAATCTAAGTTTGGTGCGAACGCCATTCTGGGGGT
GTCCCTTGCCGTCTGCAAAGCTGGTGCCGTTGAGAAGGGGGTCCCCCTGTACCGCCACATCGCTGACTTG
GCTGGCAACTCTGAAGTCATCCTGCCAGTCCCGGCGTTCAATGTCATCAATGGCGGTTCTCATGCTGGCA
ACAAGCTGGCCATGCAGGAGTTCATGATCCTCCCAGTCGGTGCAGCAAACTTCAGGGAAGCCATGCGCAT
TGGAGCAGAGGTTTACCACAACCTGAAGAATGTCATCAAGGAGAAATATGGGAAAGATGCCACCAATGTG
GGGGATGAAGGCGGGTTTGCTCCCAACATCCTGGAGAATAAAGAAGGCCTGGAGCTGCTGAAGACTGCTA
TTGGGAAAGCTGGCTACACTGATAAGGTGGTCATCGGCATGGACGTAGCGGCCTCCGAGTTCTTCAGGTC
TGGGAAGTATGACCTGGACTTCAAGTCTCCCGATGACCCCAGCAGGTACATCTCGCCTGACCAGCTGGCT
GACCTGTACAAGTCCTTCATCAAGGACTACCCAGTGGTGTCTATCGAAGATCCCTTTGACCAGGATGACT
GGGGAGCTTGGCAGAAGTTCACAGCCAGTGCAGGAATCCAGGTAGTGGGGGATGATCTCACAGTGACCAA
CCCAAAGAGGATCGCCAAGGCCGTGAACGAGAAGTCCTGCAACTGCCTCCTGCTCAAAGTCAACCAGATT
GGCTCCGTGACCGAGTCTCTTCAGGCGTGCAAGCTGGCCCAGGCCAATGGTTGGGGCGTCATGGTGTCTC
ATCGTTCGGGGGAGACTGAAGATACCTTCATCGCTGACCTGGTTGTGGGGCTGTGCACTGGGCAGATCAA
GACTGGTGCCCCTTGCCGATCTGAGCGCTTGGCCAAGTACAACCAGCTCCTCAGAATTGAAGAGGAGCTG
GGCAGCAAGGCTAAGTTTGCCGGCAGGAACTTCAGAAACCCCTTGGCCAAGTAGTAATGAACTAGTCCGT
AACTTGAAAGTATTTCGATTTCTTGGCTTTATATATCTTGTGGAAAGGACGACGTAACGGCCGCGCTCCT
AACACC
