>Addgene plasmid #143093 | TFORF1125 | depositor partial sequence | sequence record 281418 | Barcode
CGTAACGGCCGCGCTCCTAACACC
